>Addgene plasmid #187347 | pJT350 Lenti pEF-dCas9-3XFLAG-MBDa-T2A-tagBFP-P2A-Blast | addgene full sequence | sequence record 369754 | Addgene NGS Result
CAGGGACTTGAAAGCGAAAGGGAAACCAGAGGAGCTCTCTCGACGCAGGACTCGGCTTGCTGAAGCGCGC
ACGGCAAGAGGCGAGGGGCGGCGACTGGTGAGTACGCCAAAAATTTTGACTAGCGGAGGCTAGAAGGAGA
GAGATGGGTGCGAGAGCGTCAGTATTAAGCGGGGGAGAATTAGATCGCGATGGGAAAAAATTCGGTTAAG
GCCAGGGGGAAAGAAAAAATATAAATTAAAACATATAGTATGGGCAAGCAGGGAGCTAGAACGATTCGCA
GTTAATCCTGGCCTGTTAGAAACATCAGAAGGCTGTAGACAAATACTGGGACAGCTACAACCATCCCTTC
AGACAGGATCAGAAGAACTTAGATCATTATATAATACAGTAGCAACCCTCTATTGTGTGCATCAAAGGAT
AGAGATAAAAGACACCAAGGAAGCTTTAGACAAGATAGAGGAAGAGCAAAACAAAAGTAAGACCACCGCA
CAGCAAGCGGCCGCTGATCTTCAGACCTGGAGGAGGAGATATGAGGGACAATTGGAGAAGTGAATTATAT
AAATATAAAGTAGTAAAAATTGAACCATTAGGAGTAGCACCCACCAAGGCAAAGAGAAGAGTGGTGCAGA
GAGAAAAAAGAGCAGTGGGAATAGGAGCTTTGTTCCTTGGGTTCTTGGGAGCAGCAGGAAGCACTATGGG
CGCAGCGTCAATGACGCTGACGGTACAGGCCAGACAATTATTGTCTGGTATAGTGCAGCAGCAGAACAAT
TTGCTGAGGGCTATTGAGGCGCAACAGCATCTGTTGCAACTCACAGTCTGGGGCATCAAGCAGCTCCAGG
CAAGAATCCTGGCTGTGGAAAGATACCTAAAGGATCAACAGCTCCTGGGGATTTGGGGTTGCTCTGGAAA
ACTCATTTGCACCACTGCTGTGCCTTGGAATGCTAGTTGGAGTAATAAATCTCTGGAACAGATTTGGAAT
CACACGACCTGGATGGAGTGGGACAGAGAAATTAACAATTACACAAGCTTAATACACTCCTTAATTGAAG
AATCGCAAAACCAGCAAGAAAAGAATGAACAAGAATTATTGGAATTAGATAAATGGGCAAGTTTGTGGAA
TTGGTTTAACATAACAAATTGGCTGTGGTATATAAAATTATTCATAATGATAGTAGGAGGCTTGGTAGGT
TTAAGAATAGTTTTTGCTGTACTTTCTATAGTGAATAGAGTTAGGCAGGGATATTCACCATTATCGTTTC
AGACCCACCTCCCAACCCCGAGGGGACCCGACAGGCCCGAAGGAATAGAAGAAGAAGGTGGAGAGAGAGA
CAGAGACAGATCCATTCGATTAGTGAACGGATCGGCACTGCGTGCGCCAATTCTGCAGACAAATGGCAGT
ATTCATCCACAATTTTAAAAGAAAAGGGGGGATTGGGGGGTACAGTGCAGGGGAAAGAATAGTAGACATA
ATAGCAACAGACATACAAACTAAAGAATTACAAAAACAAATTACAAAAATTCAAAATTTTCGGGTTTATT
ACAGGGACAGCAGAGATCCAGTTTGGTTAATTAGCTAGCTGCAAAGATGGATAAAGTTTTAAACAGAGAG
GAATCTTTGCAGCTAATGGACCTTCTAGGTCTTGAAAGGAGTGGGAATTGGCTCCGGTGCCCGTCAGTGG
GCAGAGCGCACATCGCCCACAGTCCCCGAGAAGTTGGGGGGAGGGGTCGGCAATTGAACCGGTGCCTAGA
GAAGGTGGCGCGGGGTAAACTGGGAAAGTGATGTCGTGTACTGGCTCCGCCTTTTTCCCGAGGGTGGGGG
AGAACCGTATATAAGTGCAGTAGTCGCCGTGAACGTTCTTTTTCGCAACGGGTTTGCCGCCAGAACACAG
GTAAGTGCCGTGTGTGGTTCCCGCGGGCCTGGCCTCTTTACGGGTTATGGCCCTTGCGTGCCTTGAATTA
CTTCCACCTGGCTGCAGTACGTGATTCTTGATCCCGAGCTTCGGGTTGGAAGTGGGTGGGAGAGTTCGAG
GCCTTGCGCTTAAGGAGCCCCTTCGCCTCGTGCTTGAGTTGAGGCCTGGCCTGGGCGCTGGGGCCGCCGC
GTGCGAATCTGGTGGCACCTTCGCGCCTGTCTCGCTGCTTTCGATAAGTCTCTAGCCATTTAAAATTTTT
GATGACCTGCTGCGACGCTTTTTTTCTGGCAAGATAGTCTTGTAAATGCGGGCCAAGATCTGCACACTGG
TATTTCGGTTTTTGGGGCCGCGGGCGGCGACGGGGCCCGTGCGTCCCAGCGCACATGTTCGGCGAGGCGG
GGCCTGCGAGCGCGGCCACCGAGAATCGGACGGGGGTAGTCTCAAGCTGGCCGGCCTGCTCTGGTGCCTG
GCCTCGCGCCGCCGTGTATCGCCCCGCCCTGGGCGGCAAGGCTGGCCCGGTCGGCACCAGTTGCGTGAGC
GGAAAGATGGCCGCTTCCCGGCCCTGCTGCAGGGAGCTCAAAATGGAGGACGCGGCGCTCGGGAGAGCGG
GCGGGTGAGTCACCCACACAAAGGAAAAGGGCCTTTCCGTCCTCAGCCGTCGCTTCATGTGACTCCACGG
AGTACCGGGCGCCGTCCAGGCACCTCGATTAGTTCTCGAGCTTTTGGAGTACGTCGTCTTTAGGTTGGGG
GGAGGGGTTTTATGCGATGGAGTTTCCCCACACTGAGTGGGTGGAGACTGAAGTTAGGCCAGCTTGGCAC
TTGATGTAATTCTCCTTGGAATTTGCCCTTTTTGAGTTTGGATCTTGGTTCATTCTCAAGCCTCAGACAG
TGGTTCAAAGTTTTTTTCTTCCATTTCAGGTGTCGTGACGTACGGCCACCATGAAAAGGCCGGCGGCCAC
GAAAAAGGCCGGCCAGGCAAAAAAGAAAAAGGACAAGAAGTACAGCATCGGCCTGGCCATCGGCACCAAC
TCTGTGGGCTGGGCCGTGATCACCGACGAGTACAAGGTGCCCAGCAAGAAATTCAAGGTGCTGGGCAACA
CCGACCGGCACAGCATCAAGAAGAACCTGATCGGAGCCCTGCTGTTCGACAGCGGCGAAACAGCCGAGGC
CACCCGGCTGAAGAGAACCGCCAGAAGAAGATACACCAGACGGAAGAACCGGATCTGCTATCTGCAAGAG
ATCTTCAGCAACGAGATGGCCAAGGTGGACGACAGCTTCTTCCACAGACTGGAAGAGTCCTTCCTGGTGG
AAGAGGATAAGAAGCACGAGCGGCACCCCATCTTCGGCAACATCGTGGACGAGGTGGCCTACCACGAGAA
GTACCCCACCATCTACCACCTGAGAAAGAAACTGGTGGACAGCACCGACAAGGCCGACCTGCGGCTGATC
TATCTGGCCCTGGCCCACATGATCAAGTTCCGGGGCCACTTCCTGATCGAGGGCGACCTGAACCCCGACA
ACAGCGACGTGGACAAGCTGTTCATCCAGCTGGTGCAGACCTACAACCAGCTGTTCGAGGAAAACCCCAT
CAACGCCAGCGGCGTGGACGCCAAGGCCATCCTGTCTGCCAGACTGAGCAAGAGCAGACGGCTGGAAAAT
CTGATCGCCCAGCTGCCCGGCGAGAAGAAGAATGGCCTGTTCGGCAACCTGATTGCCCTGAGCCTGGGCC
TGACCCCCAACTTCAAGAGCAACTTCGACCTGGCCGAGGATGCCAAACTGCAGCTGAGCAAGGACACCTA
CGACGACGACCTGGACAACCTGCTGGCCCAGATCGGCGACCAGTACGCCGACCTGTTTCTGGCCGCCAAG
AACCTGTCCGACGCCATCCTGCTGAGCGACATCCTGAGAGTGAACACCGAGATCACCAAGGCCCCCCTGA
GCGCCTCTATGATCAAGAGATACGACGAGCACCACCAGGACCTGACCCTGCTGAAAGCTCTCGTGCGGCA
GCAGCTGCCTGAGAAGTACAAAGAGATTTTCTTCGACCAGAGCAAGAACGGCTACGCCGGCTACATTGAC
GGCGGAGCCAGCCAGGAAGAGTTCTACAAGTTCATCAAGCCCATCCTGGAAAAGATGGACGGCACCGAGG
AACTGCTCGTGAAGCTGAACAGAGAGGACCTGCTGCGGAAGCAGCGGACCTTCGACAACGGCAGCATCCC
CCACCAGATCCACCTGGGAGAGCTGCACGCCATTCTGCGGCGGCAGGAAGATTTTTACCCATTCCTGAAG
GACAACCGGGAAAAGATCGAGAAGATCCTGACCTTCCGCATCCCCTACTACGTGGGCCCTCTGGCCAGGG
GAAACAGCAGATTCGCCTGGATGACCAGAAAGAGCGAGGAAACCATCACCCCCTGGAACTTCGAGGAAGT
GGTGGACAAGGGCGCTTCCGCCCAGAGCTTCATCGAGCGGATGACCAACTTCGATAAGAACCTGCCCAAC
GAGAAGGTGCTGCCCAAGCACAGCCTGCTGTACGAGTACTTCACCGTGTATAACGAGCTGACCAAAGTGA
AATACGTGACCGAGGGAATGAGAAAGCCCGCCTTCCTGAGCGGCGAGCAGAAAAAGGCCATCGTGGACCT
GCTGTTCAAGACCAACCGGAAAGTGACCGTGAAGCAGCTGAAAGAGGACTACTTCAAGAAAATCGAGTGC
TTCGACTCCGTGGAAATCTCCGGCGTGGAAGATCGGTTCAACGCCTCCCTGGGCACATACCACGATCTGC
TGAAAATTATCAAGGACAAGGACTTCCTGGACAATGAGGAAAACGAGGACATTCTGGAAGATATCGTGCT
GACCCTGACACTGTTTGAGGACAGAGAGATGATCGAGGAACGGCTGAAAACCTATGCCCACCTGTTCGAC
GACAAAGTGATGAAGCAGCTGAAGCGGCGGAGATACACCGGCTGGGGCAGGCTGAGCCGGAAGCTGATCA
ACGGCATCCGGGACAAGCAGTCCGGCAAGACAATCCTGGATTTCCTGAAGTCCGACGGCTTCGCCAACAG
AAACTTCATGCAGCTGATCCACGACGACAGCCTGACCTTTAAAGAGGACATCCAGAAAGCCCAGGTGTCC
GGCCAGGGCGATAGCCTGCACGAGCACATTGCCAATCTGGCCGGCAGCCCCGCCATTAAGAAGGGCATCC
TGCAGACAGTGAAGGTGGTGGACGAGCTCGTGAAAGTGATGGGCCGGCACAAGCCCGAGAACATCGTGAT
CGAAATGGCCAGAGAGAACCAGACCACCCAGAAGGGACAGAAGAACAGCCGCGAGAGAATGAAGCGGATC
GAAGAGGGCATCAAAGAGCTGGGCAGCCAGATCCTGAAAGAACACCCCGTGGAAAACACCCAGCTGCAGA
ACGAGAAGCTGTACCTGTACTACCTGCAGAATGGGCGGGATATGTACGTGGACCAGGAACTGGACATCAA
CCGGCTGTCCGACTACGATGTGGACCACATCGTGCCTCAGAGCTTTCTGAAGGACGACTCCATCGACAAC
AAGGTGCTGACCAGAAGCGACAAGGCCCGGGGCAAGAGCGACAACGTGCCCTCCGAAGAGGTCGTGAAGA
AGATGAAGAACTACTGGCGGCAGCTGCTGAACGCCAAGCTGATTACCCAGAGAAAGTTCGACAATCTGAC
CAAGGCCGAGAGAGGCGGCCTGAGCGAACTGGATAAGGCCGGCTTCATCAAGAGACAGCTGGTGGAAACC
CGGCAGATCACAAAGCACGTGGCACAGATCCTGGACTCCCGGATGAACACTAAGTACGACGAGAATGACA
AGCTGATCCGGGAAGTGAAAGTGATCACCCTGAAGTCCAAGCTGGTGTCCGATTTCCGGAAGGATTTCCA
GTTTTACAAAGTGCGCGAGATCAACAACTACCACCACGCCCACGACGCCTACCTGAACGCCGTCGTGGGA
ACCGCCCTGATCAAAAAGTACCCTAAGCTGGAAAGCGAGTTCGTGTACGGCGACTACAAGGTGTACGACG
TGCGGAAGATGATCGCCAAGAGCGAGCAGGAAATCGGCAAGGCTACCGCCAAGTACTTCTTCTACAGCAA
CATCATGAACTTTTTCAAGACCGAGATTACCCTGGCCAACGGCGAGATCCGGAAGCGGCCTCTGATCGAG
ACAAACGGCGAAACCGGGGAGATCGTGTGGGATAAGGGCCGGGATTTTGCCACCGTGCGGAAAGTGCTGA
GCATGCCCCAAGTGAATATCGTGAAAAAGACCGAGGTGCAGACAGGCGGCTTCAGCAAAGAGTCTATCCT
GCCCAAGAGGAACAGCGATAAGCTGATCGCCAGAAAGAAGGACTGGGACCCTAAGAAGTACGGCGGCTTC
GACAGCCCCACCGTGGCCTATTCTGTGCTGGTGGTGGCCAAAGTGGAAAAGGGCAAGTCCAAGAAACTGA
AGAGTGTGAAAGAGCTGCTGGGGATCACCATCATGGAAAGAAGCAGCTTCGAGAAGAATCCCATCGACTT
TCTGGAAGCCAAGGGCTACAAAGAAGTGAAAAAGGACCTGATCATCAAGCTGCCTAAGTACTCCCTGTTC
GAGCTGGAAAACGGCCGGAAGAGAATGCTGGCCTCTGCCGGCGAACTGCAGAAGGGAAACGAACTGGCCC
TGCCCTCCAAATATGTGAACTTCCTGTACCTGGCCAGCCACTATGAGAAGCTGAAGGGCTCCCCCGAGGA
TAATGAGCAGAAACAGCTGTTTGTGGAACAGCACAAGCACTACCTGGACGAGATCATCGAGCAGATCAGC
GAGTTCTCCAAGAGAGTGATCCTGGCCGACGCTAATCTGGACAAAGTGCTGTCCGCCTACAACAAGCACC
GGGATAAGCCCATCAGAGAGCAGGCCGAGAATATCATCCACCTGTTTACCCTGACCAATCTGGGAGCCCC
TGCCGCCTTCAAGTACTTTGACACCACCATCGACCGGAAGAGGTACACCAGCACCAAAGAGGTGCTGGAC
GCCACCCTGATCCACCAGAGCATCACCGGCCTGTACGAGACACGGATCGACCTGTCTCAGCTGGGAGGCG
ACAGCGCTGGAGGAGGTGGAAGCGGAGGAGGAGGAAGCGGAGGAGGAGGTAGCGGACCTAAGAAAAAGAG
GAAGGTGGCGGCCGCTGGATCCGACTACAAAGACCATGACGGTGATTATAAAGATCATGACATCGACTAC
AAGGATGACGATGACAAGGGTGGATCCGGATCAGGCTCCCTGCAGAAGAACAAGCAGAGACTGAGAAACG
ACCCCCTGAACCAGAACAAGGGCAAGCCCGACCTGAACACCACCCTGCCCATCAGACAGACCGCCAGCAT
CTTCAAGCAGCCCGTGACCAAGGTGACCAACCACCCCAGCAACAAGGTGAAGAGCGACCCCCAGAGAATG
AACGAGCAGCCCAGACAGCTGTTCTGGGAGAAGAGACTGCAGGGCCTGAGCGCCAGCGACGTGACCGAGG
GATCTGGAGAGGGAAGGGGAAGCCTCCTAACTTGCGGAGATGTCGAGGAGAATCCTGGCCCAATGGTTAG
TAAGGGAGAGGAGTTGATAAAAGAGAATATGCACATGAAACTGTATATGGAAGGGACAGTGGACAACCAT
CACTTCAAGTGCACCTCTGAGGGAGAAGGAAAGCCATACGAAGGCACCCAGACTATGCGAATTAAGGTCG
TGGAGGGAGGGCCTCTCCCCTTCGCCTTCGATATTCTTGCAACATCTTTCCTCTACGGGAGCAAAACCTT
CATCAATCACACACAAGGCATACCTGACTTTTTTAAGCAGAGTTTTCCAGAGGGCTTTACCTGGGAGCGT
GTGACTACATACGAAGATGGGGGTGTGCTGACGGCTACACAGGATACTTCACTTCAGGACGGTTGTCTGA
TCTACAACGTCAAGATCAGGGGGGTCAATTTCACCTCGAATGGACCAGTAATGCAAAAAAAGACCCTGGG
ATGGGAAGCTTTTACTGAAACTCTCTATCCCGCCGACGGCGGCCTCGAAGGCAGAAACGATATGGCTTTG
AAGCTGGTTGGCGGGTCCCATCTAATTGCCAATGCCAAAACCACATATAGGAGCAAAAAGCCTGCAAAGA
ACCTGAAGATGCCGGGTGTGTACTATGTTGACTATAGATTAGAGCGGATCAAAGAGGCAAATAACGAAAC
GTACGTGGAGCAGCACGAGGTAGCCGTGGCGCGCTACTGCGATTTACCCTCCAAACTGGGCCATAAACTG
AACTGTACAGGAAGCGGAGCTACTAACTTCAGCCTGCTGAAGCAGGCTGGCGACGTGGAAGAAAACCCAG
GACCTATGGCCAAGCCTTTGTCTCAAGAAGAATCCACCCTCATTGAAAGAGCAACGGCTACAATCAACAG
CATCCCCATCTCTGAAGACTACAGCGTCGCCAGCGCAGCTCTCTCTAGCGACGGCCGCATCTTCACTGGT
GTCAATGTATATCATTTTACTGGGGGACCTTGTGCAGAACTCGTGGTGCTGGGCACTGCTGCTGCTGCGG
CAGCTGGCAACCTGACTTGTATCGTCGCGATCGGAAATGAGAACAGGGGCATCTTGAGCCCCTGCGGACG
GTGCCGACAGGTGCTTCTCGATCTGCATCCTGGGATCAAAGCCATAGTGAAGGACAGTGATGGACAGCCG
ACGGCAGTTGGGATTCGTGAATTGCTGCCCTCTGGTTATGTGTGGGAGGGCTAAGAATTCGATATCAAGC
TTATCGGTAATCAACCTCTGGATTACAAAATTTGTGAAAGATTGACTGGTATTCTTAACTATGTTGCTCC
TTTTACGCTATGTGGATACGCTGCTTTAATGCCTTTGTATCATGCTATTGCTTCCCGTATGGCTTTCATT
TTCTCCTCCTTGTATAAATCCTGGTTGCTGTCTCTTTATGAGGAGTTGTGGCCCGTTGTCAGGCAACGTG
GCGTGGTGTGCACTGTGTTTGCTGACGCAACCCCCACTGGTTGGGGCATTGCCACCACCTGTCAGCTCCT
TTCCGGGACTTTCGCTTTCCCCCTCCCTATTGCCACGGCGGAACTCATCGCCGCCTGCCTTGCCCGCTGC
TGGACAGGGGCTCGGCTGTTGGGCACTGACAATTCCGTGGTGTTGTCGGGGAAATCATCGTCCTTTCCTT
GGCTGCTCGCCTGTGTTGCCACCTGGATTCTGCGCGGGACGTCCTTCTGCTACGTCCCTTCGGCCCTCAA
TCCAGCGGACCTTCCTTCCCGCGGCCTGCTGCCGGCTCTGCGGCCTCTTCCGCGTCTTCGCCTTCGCCCT
CAGACGAGTCGGATCTCCCTTTGGGCCGCCTCCCCGCATCGATACCGTCGACCTCGAGACCTAGAAAAAC
ATGGAGCAATCACAAGTAGCAATACAGCAGCTACCAATGCTGATTGTGCCTGGCTAGAAGCACAAGAGGA
GGAGGAGGTGGGTTTTCCAGTCACACCTCAGGTACCTTTAAGACCAATGACTTACAAGGCAGCTGTAGAT
CTTAGCCACTTTTTAAAAGAAAAGGGGGGACTGGAAGGGCTAATTCACTCCCAACGAAGACAAGATATCC
TTGATCTGTGGATCTACCACACACAAGGCTACTTCCCTGATTGGCAGAACTACACACCAGGGCCAGGGAT
CAGATATCCACTGACCTTTGGATGGTGCTACAAGCTAGTACCAGTTGAGCAAGAGAAGGTAGAAGAAGCC
AATGAAGGAGAGAACACCCGCTTGTTACACCCTGTGAGCCTGCATGGGATGGATGACCCGGAGAGAGAAG
TATTAGAGTGGAGGTTTGACAGCCGCCTAGCATTTCATCACATGGCCCGAGAGCTGCATCCGGACTGTAC
TGGGTCTCTCTGGTTAGACCAGATCTGAGCCTGGGAGCTCTCTGGCTAACTAGGGAACCCACTGCTTAAG
CCTCAATAAAGCTTGCCTTGAGTGCTTCAAGTAGTGTGTGCCCGTCTGTTGTGTGACTCTGGTAACTAGA
GATCCCTCAGACCCTTTTAGTCAGTGTGGAAAATCTCTAGCAGGGCCCGTTTAAACCCGCTGATCAGCCT
CGACTGTGCCTTCTAGTTGCCAGCCATCTGTTGTTTGCCCCTCCCCCGTGCCTTCCTTGACCCTGGAAGG
TGCCACTCCCACTGTCCTTTCCTAATAAAATGAGGAAATTGCATCGCATTGTCTGAGTAGGTGTCATTCT
ATTCTGGGGGGTGGGGTGGGGCAGGACAGCAAGGGGGAGGATTGGGAAGACAATAGCAGGCATGCTGGGG
ATGCGGTGGGCTCTATGGCTTCTGAGGCGGAAAGAACCAGCTGGGGCTCTAGGGGGTATCCCC
[124 nt withheld, positions 10284-10407]
C
[91 nt withheld, positions 10409-10499]
A
[49 nt withheld, positions 10501-10549]
CCTTTGACGTTGGAGTCCACGTTCTTT
[37 nt withheld, positions 10577-10613]
ACCCTATCTCGGTCTATTCTTTTGATTTATAAGGGATTTTGCCGATTTCGGCCTATTGGTTAAAAAATGA
GCTGATTTAACAAAAATTTAACGCGAATTAATTCTGTGGAATGTGTGTCAGTTAGGGTGTGGAAAGTCCC
CAGGCTCCCCAGCAGGCAGAAGTATGCAAAGCATGCATCTCAATTAGTCAGCAACCAGGTGTGGAAAGTC
CCCAGGCTCCCCAGCAGGCAGAAGTATGCAAAGCATGCATCTCAATTAGTCAGCAACCATAGTCCCGCCC
CTAACTCCGCCCATCCCGCCCCTAACTCCGCCCAGTTCCGCCCATTCTCCGCCCCATGGCTGACTAATTT
TTTTTATTTATGCAGAGGCCGAGGCCGCCTCTGCCTCTGAGCTATTCCAGAAGTAGTGAGGAGGCTTTTT
TGGAGGCCTAGGCTTTTGCAAAAAGCTCCCGGGAGCTTGTATATCCATTTTCGGATCTGATCAGCACGTG
TTGACAATTAATCATCGGCATAGTATATCGGCATAGTATAATACGACAAGGTGAGGAACTAAACCATGGC
CAAGTTGACCAGTGCCGTTCCGGTGCTCACCGCGCGCGACGTCGCCGGAGCGGTCGAGTTCTGGACCGAC
CGGCTCGGGTTCTCCCGGGACTTCGTGGAGGACGACTTCGCCGGTGTGGTCCGGGACGACGTGACCCTGT
TCATCAGCGCGGTCCAGGACCAGGTGGTGCCGGACAACACCCTGGCCTGGGTGTGGGTGCGCGGCCTGGA
CGAGCTGTACGCCGAGTGGTCGGAGGTCGTGTCCACGAACTTCCGGGACGCCTCCGGGCCGGCCATGACC
GAGATCGGCGAGCAGCCGTGGGGGCGGGAGTTCGCCCTGCGCGACCCGGCCGGCAACTGCGTGCACTTCG
TGGCCGAGGAGCAGGACTGACACGTGCTACGAGATTTCGATTCCACCGCCGCCTTCTATGAAAGGTTGGG
CTTCGGAATCGTTTTCCGGGACGCCGGCTGGATGATCCTCCAGCGCGGGGATCTCATGCTGGAGTTCTTC
GCCCACCCCAACTTGTTTATTGCAGCTTATAATGGTTACAAATAAAGCAATAGCATCACAAATTTCACAA
ATAAAGCATTTTTTTCACTGCATTCTAGTTGTGGTTTGTCCAAACTCATCAATGTATCTTATCATGTCTG
TATACCGTCGACCTCTAGCTAGAGCTTGGCGTAATCATGGTCATAGCTGTTTCCTGTGTGAAATTGTTAT
CCGCTCACAATTCCACACAACATACGAGCCGGAAGCATAAAGTGTAAAGCCTGGGGTGCCTAATGAGTGA
GCTAACTCACATTAATTGCGTTGCGCTCACTGCCCGCTTTCCAGTCGGGAAACCTGTCGTGCCAGCTGCA
TTAATGAATCGGCCAACGCGCGGGGAGAGGCGGTTTGCGTATTGGGCGCTCTTCCGCTTCCTCGCTCACT
GACTCGCTGCGCTCGGTCGTTCGGCTGCGGCGAGCGGTATCAGCTCACTCAAAGGCGGTAATACGGTTAT
CCACAGAATCAGGGGATAACGCAGGAAAGAACATGTGAGCAAAAGGCCAGCAAAAGGCCAGGAACCGTAA
AAAGGCCGCGTTGCTGGCGTTTTTCCATAGGCTCCGCCCCCCTGACGAGCATCACAAAAATCGACGCTCA
AGTCAGAGGTGGCGAAACCCGACAGGACTATAAAGATACCAGGCGTTTCCCCCTGGAAGCTCCCTCGTGC
GCTCTCCTGTTCCGACCCTGCCGCTTACCGGATACCTGTCCGCCTTTCTCCCTTCGGGAAGCGTGGCGCT
TTCTCATAGCTCACGCTGTAGGTATCTCAGTTCGGTGTAGGTCGTTCGCTCCAAGCTGGGCTGTGTGCAC
GAACCCCCCGTTCAGCCCGACCGCTGCGCCTTATCCGGTAACTATCGTCTTGAGTCCAACCCGGTAAGAC
ACGACTTATCGCCACTGGCAGCAGCCACTGGTAACAGGATTAGCAGAGCGAGGTATGTAGGCGGTGCTAC
AGAGTTCTTGAAGTGGTGGCCTAACTACGGCTACACTAGAAGAACAGTATTTGGTATCTGCGCTCTGCTG
AAGCCAGTTACCTTCGGAAAAAGAGTTGGTAGCTCTTGATCCGGCAAACAAACCACCGCTGGTAGCGGTG
GTTTTTTTGTTTGCAAGCAGCAGATTACGCGCAGAAAAAAAGGATCTCAAGAAGATCCTTTGATCTTTTC
TACGGGGTCTGACGCTCAGTGGAACGAAAACTCACGTTAAGGGATTTTGGTCATGAGATTATCAAAAAGG
ATCTTCACCTAGATCCTTTTAAATTAAAAATGAAGTTTTAAATCAATCTAAAGTATATATGAGTAAACTT
GGTCTGACAGTTACCAATGCTTAATCAGTGAGGCACCTATCTCAGCGATCTGTCTATTTCGTTCATCCAT
AGTTGCCTGACTCCCCGTCGTGTAGATAACTACGATACGGGAGGGCTTACCATCTGGCCCCAGTGCTGCA
ATGATACCGCGAGACCCACGCTCACCGGCTCCAGATTTATCAGCAATAAACCAGCCAGCCGGAAGGGCCG
AGCGCAGAAGTGGTCCTGCAACTTTATCCGCCTCCATCCAGTCTATTAATTGTTGCCGGGAAGCTAGAGT
AAGTAGTTCGCCAGTTAATAGTTTGCGCAACGTTGTTGCCATTGCTACAGGCATCGTGGTGTCACGCTCG
TCGTTTGGTATGGCTTCATTCAGCTCCGGTTCCCAACGATCAAGGCGAGTTACATGATCCCCCATGTTGT
GCAAAAAAGCGGTTAGCTCCTTCGGTCCTCCGATCGTTGTCAGAAGTAAGTTGGCCGCAGTGTTATCACT
CATGGTTATGGCAGCACTGCATAATTCTCTTACTGTCATGCCATCCGTAAGATGCTTTTCTGTGACTGGT
GAGTACTCAACCAAGTCATTCTGAGAATAGTGTATGCGGCGACCGAGTTGCTCTTGCCCGGCGTCAATAC
GGGATAATACCGCGCCACATAGCAGAACTTTAAAAGTGCTCATCATTGGAAAACGTTCTTCGGGGCGAAA
ACTCTCAAGGATCTTACCGCTGTTGAGATCCAGTTCGATGTAACCCACTCGTGCACCCAACTGATCTTCA
GCATCTTTTACTTTCACCAGCGTTTCTGGGTGAGCAAAAACAGGAAGGCAAAATGCCGCAAAAAAGGGAA
TAAGGGCGACACGGAAATGTTGAATACTCATACTCTTCCTTTTTCAATATTATTGAAGCATTTATCAGGG
TTATTGTCTCATGAGCGGATACATATTTGAATGTATTTAGAAAAATAAACAAATAGGGGTTCCGCGCACA
TTTCCCCGAAAAGTGCCACCTGACGTCGACGGATCGGGAGATCTCCCGATCCCCTATGGTGCACTCTCAG
TACAATCTGCTCTGATGCCGCATAGTTAAGCCAGTATCTGCTCCCTGCTTGTGTGTTGGAGGTCGCTGAG
TAGTGCGCGAGCAAAATTTAAGCTACAACAAGGCAAGGCTTGACCGACAATTGCATGAAGAATCTGCTTA
GGGTTAGGCGTTTTGCGCTGCTTCGCGATGTACGGGCCAGATATACGCGTTGACATTGATTATTGACTAG
TTATTAATAGTAATCAATTACGGGGTCATTAGTTCATAGCCCATATATGGAGTTCCGCGTTACATAACTT
ACGGTAAATGGCCCGCCTGGCTGACCGCCCAACGACCCCCGCCCATTGACGTCAATAATGACGTATGTTC
CCATAGTAACGCCAATAGGGACTTTCCATTGACGTCAATGGGTGGAGTATTTACGGTAAACTGCCCACTT
GGCAGTACATCAAGTGTATCATATGCCAAGTACGCCCCCTATTGACGTCAATGACGGTAAATGGCCCGCC
TGGCATTATGCCCAGTACATGACCTTATGGGACTTTCCTACTTGGCAGTACATCTACGTATTAGTCATCG
CTATTACCATGGTGATGCGGTTTTGGCAGTACATCAATGGGCGTGGATAGCGGTTTGACTCACGGGGATT
TCCAAGTCTCCACCCCATTGACGTCAATGGGAGTTTGTTTTGGCACCAAAATCAACGGGACTTTCCAAAA
TGTCGTAACAACTCCGCCCCATTGACGCAAATGGGCGGTAGGCGTGTACGGTGGGAGGTCTATATAAGCA
GCGCGTTTTGCCTGTACTGGGTCTCTCTGGTTAGACCAGATCTGAGCCTGGGAGCTCTCTGGCTAACTAG
GGAACCCACTGCTTAAGCCTCAATAAAGCTTGCCTTGAGTGCTTCAAGTAGTGTGTGCCCGTCTGTTGTG
TGACTCTGGTAACTAGAGATCCCTCAGACCCTTTTAGTCAGTGTGGAAAATCTCTAGCAGTGGCGCCCGA
A
Features (pLannotate 1.2.2; 36 found; start..end, strand, type, name):
     35..160     +  misc_feature   HIV-1 Ψ: packaging signal of human immunodeficiency virus type 1
    144..507     +  CDS            HIV-1 gag (fragment): gag protein from human immunodeficiency virus 1; gag
    653..886     +  misc_feature   RRE: The Rev response element (RRE) of HIV-1 allows for Rev-dependent mRNA export from the nucleus to the cytoplasm.
   1263..1363    +  CDS            Rev (fragment): human immunodeficiency virus 1 (HIV-1) Rev protein; rev; enhances nuclear export of unspliced and incompletely spliced viral mRNAs
   1413..1530    +  misc_feature   cPPT/CTS: central polypurine tract and central termination sequence of HIV-1
   1587..1653    +  CDS            small t antigen (fragment): SV40 (simian virus 40) small t antigen
   1660..2838    +  promoter       EF-1α promoter: strong constitutive promoter for human elongation factor EF-1α
   2854..2901    +  CDS            nucleoplasmin NLS: bipartite nuclear localization signal from nucleoplasmin
   2901..7002    +  CDS            dCas9 (fragment): catalytically dead mutant of the Cas9 endonuclease from the Streptococcus pyogenes Type II CRISPR/Cas system RNA-guided DNA-binding protein that lacks endonuclease activity due to the D10A mutation in the RuvC catalytic domain and the N863A mutation in the HNH catalytic domain
   7093..7158    +  CDS            3xFLAG: three tandem FLAG® epitope tags, followed by an enterokinase cleavage site
   7180..7419    +  CDS            Mbd3 (fragment): MBD3_MOUSE - Experimental evidence at protein level: Swiss-Prot protein existence level 1. Acts as transcriptional repressor and plays a role in gene silencing. Does not bind DNA by itself. Binds to DNA with a preference for sites containing methylated CpG dinucleotides (in vitro). Binds to a lesser degree DNA containing unmethylated CpG dinucleotides (By similarity). Recruits histone deacetylases and DNA methyltransferases. From Mus musculus (Mouse).
   7483..8193    +  CDS            mTagBFP2: mTagBFP2 is a basic (constitutively fluorescent) blue fluorescent protein published in 2011, derived from Entacmaea quadricolor. It is reported to be a very rapidly-maturing monomer with very low acid sensitivity.
   8266..8664    +  CDS            BSD: blasticidin S deaminase; Aspergillus terreus BSD; confers resistance to blasticidin
   8665..8686    +  misc_feature   MCS (fragment): pBluescript multiple cloning site
   8689..9277    +  misc_feature   WPRE: woodchuck hepatitis virus posttranscriptional regulatory element
   9214..9795    +  CDS            nef (fragment): NEF_HV1H2 - Experimental evidence at protein level: Swiss-Prot protein existence level 1. Extracellular Nef protein targets CD4(+) T-lymphocytes for apoptosis by interacting with CXCR4 surface receptors. From Human immunodeficiency virus type 1 group M subtype B (isolate HXB2) (HIV-1).
   9802..9982    +  LTR            5' LTR (truncated): truncated 5' long terminal repeat (LTR) from HIV-1
  10014..10238   +  polyA_signal   bGH poly(A) signal: bovine growth hormone polyadenylation signal
  10242..10263   +  promoter       SV40 promoter (fragment): SV40 enhancer and early promoter
  10284..10712   +  rep_origin     f1 ori (sequence partly withheld): f1 bacteriophage origin of replication; arrow indicates direction of (+) strand synthesis
  10726..11055   +  promoter       SV40 promoter: SV40 enhancer and early promoter
  11103..11150   +  promoter       EM7 promoter: synthetic bacterial promoter&nbsp
  11169..11543   +  CDS            BleoR: antibiotic-binding protein; Sh ble from Streptoalloteichus hindustanus; confers resistance to bleomycin, phleomycin, and Zeocin™
  11553..11678   +  CDS            ble (fragment): BLE_KLEPN - Experimental evidence at protein level: Swiss-Prot protein existence level 1. Binding protein with a strong affinity to the bleomycin family of antibiotics. Binds to CL990; an antimitotic-antibiotic compound. From Klebsiella pneumoniae.
  11673..11794   +  polyA_signal   SV40 poly(A) signal: SV40 polyadenylation signal
  11865..11887   -  protein_bind   lac operator (fragment): The lac repressor binds to the lac operator to inhibit transcription in E. coli. This inhibition can be relieved by adding lactose or isopropyl-β-D-thiogalactopyranoside (IPTG). lac repressor encoded by lacI
  11891..11921   -  promoter       lac promoter: promoter for the E. coli lac operon
  11936..11957   -  protein_bind   CAP binding site: CAP binding activates transcription in the presence of cAMP. E. coli catabolite activator protein
  11970..12062   -  CDS            lacI (fragment): lac repressor; lacI; The lac repressor binds to the lac operator to inhibit transcription in E. coli. This inhibition can be relieved by adding lactose or isopropyl-β-D-thiogalactopyranoside (IPTG).
  12245..12833   -  rep_origin     ori: high-copy-number ColE1/pMB1/pBR322/pUC origin of replication
  13004..13864   -  CDS            AmpR: β-lactamase; bla; confers resistance to ampicillin, carbenicillin, and related antibiotics
  13865..13969   -  promoter       AmpR promoter: bla
  14028..14080   -  misc_feature   bom (fragment): basis of mobility region from pBR322
  14235..14614   +  enhancer       CMV enhancer: human cytomegalovirus immediate early enhancer
  14615..14814   +  promoter       CMV promoter: human cytomegalovirus (CMV) immediate early promoter
  14832..15012   +  LTR            5' LTR (truncated): truncated 5' long terminal repeat (LTR) from HIV-1
