[The description below was written by a language model from this plasmid's Addgene catalogue record and pLannotate feature annotations shown in this document.]
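Description:
pJT350 Lenti pEF-dCas9-3XFLAG-MBDa-T2A-tagBFP-P2A-Blast is a roughly 15 kb lentiviral transfer plasmid, built on the pJT216 backbone, for stable expression of a dCas9 effector fusion in mammalian cells. It is maintained in E. coli through a high-copy ColE1/pUC-type origin with ampicillin resistance. The backbone also carries an f1 origin and an SV40/EM7-driven bleomycin/Zeocin resistance cassette that lies outside the viral genome. A CMV enhancer/promoter fused to a truncated HIV-1 LTR drives transcription of the packageable RNA. That RNA contains the Ψ packaging signal with a gag fragment, the RRE for Rev-dependent nuclear export, cPPT/CTS, a WPRE and a second truncated LTR followed by a bGH polyadenylation signal. This layout is typical of later-generation vectors that need packaging functions supplied in trans.

The payload is a single open reading frame under the human EF-1α promoter. A nucleoplasmin nuclear localization signal precedes catalytically dead S. pyogenes Cas9, which binds DNA under guide RNA direction without cutting. It is followed by a 3xFLAG epitope and a short "MBDa" domain. The annotation matches this domain to a fragment of the repressor Mbd3 using a mouse reference entry, whereas the catalogue lists the insert species as human. According to the construct name, T2A and P2A self-cleaving peptides then separate mTagBFP2 and blasticidin S deaminase, although these short elements are not individually annotated in the feature table. Transduced cells can therefore be identified by blue fluorescence and selected with blasticidin. No guide RNA cassette is annotated, so the guide must be supplied separately. The stated purpose is manipulating transcription by recruiting a compact effector domain to targeted loci; the record does not specify the direction of the effect, though the Mbd3 match suggests repression.
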