Addgene plasmid #187347: pJT350 Lenti pEF-dCas9-3XFLAG-MBDa-T2A-tagBFP-P2A-Blast
Purpose: dCas9 effector fusion for manipulating transcription
Depositing lab: Michael Bassik & Lacra Bintu. Depositing organization: Stanford University. Publication: Development of compact transcriptional effectors using high-throughput measurements in diverse contexts. Tycko J, Van MV, Aradhana, DelRosso N, Ye H, Yao D, Valbuena R, Vaughan-Jackson A, Xu X, Ludwig C, Spees K, Liu K, Gu M, Khare V, Mukund AX, Suzuki PH, Arana S, Zhang C, Du PP, Ornstein TS, Hess GT, Kamber RA, Qi LS, Khalil AS, Bintu L, Bassik MC. Nat Biotechnol. 2024 Nov 1. doi: 10.1038/s41587-024-02442-6. PubMed 39487265.
Backbone
  Vector backbone: pJT216
  Vector type: Mammalian Expression, Lentiviral, CRISPR
  Selectable markers: Blasticidin ; BFP
Growth in bacteria
  Bacterial resistance: Ampicillin, 100 μg/mL
  Growth temperature: 37°C
  Growth strain: NEB Stable
  Copy number: High Copy
Gene/Insert
  Gene/Insert name: dCas9-3XFLAG-MBDa-T2A-tagBFP-P2A-Blast
  Species: H. sapiens (human)
  Promoter: pEF1a
  Tag / fusion protein: 3XFLAG (C terminal on insert)
  Cloning method: Restriction Enzyme; 5′ cloning site unknown (unknown if destroyed)
Terms and licenses: Academic/Nonprofit Terms; Industry Terms: Not Available to Industry
Depositor comments: Please visit https://www.biorxiv.org/content/10.1101/2023.05.12.540558v1 for bioRxiv preprint.
How to cite: pJT350 Lenti pEF-dCas9-3XFLAG-MBDa-T2A-tagBFP-P2A-Blast was a gift from Michael Bassik & Lacra Bintu (Addgene plasmid # 187347 ; http://n2t.net/addgene:187347 ; RRID:Addgene_187347)
